Addgene plasmid #31253: pcDNA3/HIP1/ΔLD
Depositing lab: Theodora Ross. Depositing organization: University of Michigan. Publication: Huntingtin-interacting protein 1 is overexpressed in prostate and colon cancer and is critical for cellular survival. Rao DS, Hyun TS, Kumar PD, Mizukami IF, Rubin MA, Lucas PC, Sanda MG, Ross TS. J Clin Invest. 2002 Aug . 110(3):351-60. 10.1172/JCI15529 PubMed 12163454.
Backbone
  Vector backbone: pcDNA3
  Backbone manufacturer: Invitrogen
  Backbone size w/o insert (bp): 5446
  Vector type: Bacterial Expression
  Selectable markers: Neomycin (select with G418)
Growth in bacteria
  Bacterial resistance: Ampicillin, 100 μg/mL
  Growth temperature: 37°C
  Growth strain: DH5alpha
  Copy number: Unknown
Gene/Insert
  Gene/Insert name: Huntingtin-interacting protein 1
  Species: H. sapiens (human)
  Insert size (bp): 3855
  Mutation: Deltion of nucleotides 767-1335
  Entrez Gene: HIP1 (a.k.a. HIP-I, ILWEQ, SHON, SHONbeta, SHONgamma)
  Cloning method: Restriction Enzyme; 5′ cloning site KpnI (not destroyed); 3′ cloning site NotI (not destroyed)
  Sequencing primers: 5′ T7; 3′ BGH
Terms and licenses: Academic/Nonprofit Terms; Industry Terms: Not Available to Industry
How to cite: pcDNA3/HIP1/ΔLD was a gift from Theodora Ross (Addgene plasmid # 31253 ; http://n2t.net/addgene:31253 ; RRID:Addgene_31253)
