[The description below was written by a language model from this plasmid's Addgene catalogue record.]
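Description:
pcDNA3/HIP1/ΔLD is a pcDNA3-based plasmid carrying a deletion mutant of human Huntingtin-interacting protein 1 (HIP1). The catalogue lists the vector type as bacterial expression, but pcDNA3 is a standard mammalian expression backbone, and the neomycin marker recorded for G418 selection fits use in mammalian cells. In the standard backbone, inserts are driven by the CMV immediate-early promoter and terminated by the bovine growth hormone polyadenylation signal. The T7 and BGH sequencing primers listed for this plasmid match that arrangement, although no feature table is available to confirm individual elements. The plasmid is propagated in E. coli under ampicillin selection. Its copy number is recorded as unknown.

The insert, listed at about 3.9 kb, was cloned between KpnI and NotI sites, both of which remain intact, into a backbone of roughly 5.4 kb. It carries a deletion of nucleotides 767–1335 of the HIP1 sequence. The ΔLD in the name presumably refers to the domain removed by this deletion, but the record does not define the abbreviation or describe the functional consequence of the mutation. No epitope tag or reporter fusion is recorded.

The associated publication reports HIP1 overexpression in prostate and colon cancer and its importance for cellular survival. The construct is therefore most plausibly used for transient or G418-selected stable expression of the mutant protein, to compare its effects on cell survival with those of full-length HIP1 or other domain mutants.
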