>Addgene plasmid #31253 | pcDNA3/HIP1/ΔLD | addgene partial sequence | sequence record 36954 | T7 5'-TAATACGACTCACTATAGGG-3'
CNCTGTCCGGGGCAGCCGAGGGCCCCTGACTCGGCTCCTCGCGGCGACATGGATCGGATGGCCAGCTCCA
TGAAGCAGGTGCCCAACCCACTGCCCAAGGTGCTGAGCCGGCGCGGGGTCGGCGCTGGGCTGGAGGCGGC
GGAGCGCGAGAGCTTCGAGCGGACTCAGACTGTCAGCATCAATAAGGCCATTAATACGCAGGAAGTGGCT
GTAAAGGAAAAACACGCCAGAACGTGCATACTGGGCACCCACCATGAGAAAGGGGCACAGACCTTCTGGT
CTGTTGTCAACCGCCTGCCTCTGTCTAGCAACGCAGTGCTCTGCTGGAAGTTCTGCCATGTGTTCCACAA
ACTCCTCCGAGATGGACACCCGAACGTCCTGAAGGACTCTCTGAGATACAGAAATGAATTGAGTGACATG
AGCAGGATGTGGGGCTACCTGAGCGAGGGGTATGGCCAGCTGTGCAGCATCTACCTGAAACTGCTAAGAA
CCAAGATGGAGTACCACACCAAAAATCCCAGGTTCCCAGGCAACCTGCAGATGAGTGACCGCCAGCTGGA
CGAGGCTGGAGAAAGTGACGTGAACAACTTTTCCCAGTTAACAGTGGAGATGTTTGACTACCTGGAGTGT
GAACTCAACCTCTTCCAAACAGTATTCAACTCCCTGGACATGTCCCGCTCTGTGTCCGTGACGGCAGCAG
GGCAGTGCCGCCTCGCCCCGCTGATCCAGGTCATCTTGGACTGCAGCCACCTTTATGACTACACTGTCGA
ATTCCTGCGGGCAGAACTGGACGAGCTCAGGAGGCAGCGGGAGGACACCGAGAAGGCTCAGCGGAGCCTG
TCTGAGATAGAAAGGAAAGCTCAAGCCAATGAACAGCGATATAGCAAGCTAAAGGAGAAGTACAGCGAGC
TGGTTCAGAACCACGCTGACCTGCTGCGGAAG
