>Addgene plasmid #31253 | pcDNA3/HIP1/ΔLD | addgene partial sequence | sequence record 38323 | Hip1-F 5'-GCTGATCCAGGTCATCTTGG-3'
CTGCGGGCAGAACTGGACGAGCTCAGGAGGCAGCGGGAGGACACCGAGAAGGCTCAGCGGAGCCTGTCTG
AGATAGAAAGGAAAGCTCAAGCCAATGAACAGCGATATAGCAAGCTAAAGGAGAAGTACAGCGAGCTGGT
TCAGAACCACGCTGACCTGCTGCGGAAGAATGCAGAGGTGACCAAACAGGTGTCCATGGCCAGACAAGCC
CAGGTAGATTTGGAACGAGAGAAAAAAGAGCTGGAGGATTCGTTGGAGCGCATCAGTGACCAGGGCCAGC
GGAAGACTCAAGAACAGCTGGAAGTTCTAGAGAGCTTGAAGCAGGAACTTGCCACAAGCCAACGGGAGCT
TCAGGTTCTGCAAGGCAGCCTGGAAACTTCTGCCCAGTCAGAAGCAAACTGGGCAGCCGAGTTCGCCGAG
CTAGAGAAGGAGCGGGACAGCCTGGTGAGTGGCGCAGCTCATAGGGAGGAGGAATTATCTGCTCTTCGGA
AAGAACTGCAGGACACTCAGCTCAAACTGGCCAGCACAGAGGAATCTATGTGCCAGCTTGCCAAAGACCA
ACGAAAAATGCTTCTGGTGGGGTCCAGGAAGGCTGCGGAGCAGGTGATACAAGACGCCCTGAACCAGCTT
GAAGAACCTCCTCTCATCAGCTGCGCTGGGTCTGCAGATCACCTCCTCTCCACGGTCACATCCATTTCCA
GCTGCATCGAGCAACTGGAGAAAAGCTGGAGCCAGTATCTGGCCTGCCCAGAAGACATCAGTGGACTTCT
CCATTCCATAACCCTGCTGGCCCACTTGACCAGCGACGCCATTGCTCATGGTGCCACCACCTGCCTCAGA
GCCCCACCTGAGCCTGCCGACTCACTGACCGAGGCCTGTAAGCAGTA
